>Addgene plasmid #172168 | pJH643 | addgene full sequence | sequence record 338581 | Addgene NGS Result
CAATAACTGCCTTAAAAAAATTACGCCCCGCCCTGCCACTCATCGCAGTACTGTTGTAATTCATTAAGCA
TTCTGCCGACATGGAAGCCATCACAAACGGCATGATGAACCTGAATCGCCAGCGGCATCAGCACCTTGTC
GCCTTGCGTATAATATTTGCCCATGGTCTGAGATTATCAAAAAGGATCTTCACCTAGATCCTTTTAAATT
AAAAATGAAGTTTTAAATCAATCTAAAGTATATATGAGTAAACTTGGTCTGACAGTTACGCCCCGCCCTG
CCACTCATCGCAGTACTGTTGTAATTCATTAAGCATTCTGCCGACATGGAAGCCATCACAAACGGCATGA
TGAACCTGAATCGCCAGCGGCATCAGCACCTTGTCGCCTTGCGTATAATATTTGCCCATGGTGAAAACGG
GGGCGAAGAAGTTGTCCATATTGGCCACGTTTAAATCAAAACTGGTGAAACTCACCCAGGGATTGGCTGA
GACGAAAAACATATTCTCAATAAACCCTTTAGGGAAATAGGCCAGGTTTTCACCGTAACACGCCACATCT
TGCGAATATATGTGTAGAAACTGCCGGAAATCGTCGTGGTATTCACTCCAGAGCGATGAAAACGTTTCAG
TTTGCTCATGGAAAACGGTGTAACAAGGGTGAACACTATCCCATATCACCAGCTCACCGTCTTTCATTGC
CATACGGAATTCCGGATGAGCATTCATCAGGCGGGCAAGAATGTGAATAAAGGCCGGATAAAACTTGTGC
TTATTTTTCTTTACGGTCTTTAAAAAGGCCGTAATATCCAGCTGAACGGTCTGGTTATAGGTACATTGAG
CAACTGACTGAAATGCCTCAAAATGTTCTTTACGATGCCATTGGGATATATCAACGGTGGTATATCCAGT
GATTTTTTTCTCCATTTTAGCTTCCTTAGCTCCTGAAAATCTCGATAACTCAAAAAATACGCCCGGTAGT
GATCTTATTTCATTATGGTGAAAGTTGGAACCTCTTACGTGCCGATCAACGTCTCATTTTCGCCAAAAGT
TGGCCCAGGGCTTCCCGGTATCAACAGGGACACCAGGATTTATTTATTCTGCTGTATTTAGAAAAATAAA
CAAAAGAGTTTGTAGAAACGCAAAAAGGCCATCCGTCAGGATGGCCTTCTGCTTAATTTGATGCCTGGCA
GTTTATGGCGGGCGTCCTGCCCGCCACCCTCCGGGCCGTTGCTTCGCAACGTTCAAATCCGCTCCCGGCG
GATTTGTCCTACTCAGGAGAGCGTTCACCGACAAACAACAGATAAAACGAAAGGCCCAGTCTTTCGACTG
AGCCTTTCGTTTTATTTGATGCCTGGCAGTTCCCTACTCTCGCATGGGGAGACCCCACACTACCATCGGC
GCTACGGCGTTTCACTTCTGAGTTCGGCATGGGGTCAGGTGGGACCACCGCGCTACTGCCGCCAGGCAAA
TTCTGTTTTATCAGACCGCTTCTGCGTTCTGATTTAATCTGTATCAGGCTGAAAATCTTCTCTCATCCGC
CAAAACAGCCAAGCTTCGAATTCCCATATGGTACCAGCTGCAGATCTCGAGTCAATGATGATGATGATGA
TGTGAGCCTTTATACAGTTCGTCCATACCGTGCGTGATGCCGGCCGCGGTCACGAATTCCAGCAGGACCA
TGTGGTCACGCTTTTCGTTCGGATCTTTACTCAGCACAGACTGCGTGCTCAGGTAATGATTGTCCGGCAG
CAGGACCGGGCCATCACCAATCGGGGTGTTTTGCTGATAGTGGTCGGCCAGTTGAACGCTGCCATCTTCC
ACATTATGGCGGATCTTGAAGTTAGCCTTGATACCGTTCTTCTGCTTATCTGCGGTGATCTACACGTTGT
GCGAATTGAAGTTATATTCCAGTTTATGGCCCAGAATCTAACCGTCTTCCTTAAAATCGATGCCTTTCAG
TTCAATACGGTTAACCAGCGTATCACCTTCGAATTTCACTTCGGCGCGCGTTTTGTAGGTGCCGTCATCT
TTAAATGAGATGGTACGTTCTTGGACATAACCTTCCGGCATCGCGGACTTGAAAAAGTCGTGGCGTTTCA
TGTGATCCGGGTAACGACTGAAACACTGAACACCATACGTCAGCGTGGTGACCAGGGTCGGCCACGGAAC
CGGCAGTTTACCCGTGGTGCAAATAAACTTCAGCGTCAGTTTACCCTAGGTTGCATCGCCTTCACCTTCG
CCGCGCACGCTGAATTTGTGACCATTGACATCACCATCCAGTTCCACCAGAATCGGCACCACGCCCGTAA
ACAGTTCTTCGCCCTTGCTCATCCTAGGTTAATTCCTCCTGTTAGCCCAAAAAACGGGTATGGAGAAACA
GTAGAGAGTTGCGATAAAAAGCGTCAGGTAGGATCCGCTAATCTTATGGATAAAAATGCTATGGCATAGC
AAAGTGTGACGCCGTGCAAATAATCAATGTGGACTTTTCTGCCGTGATTATAGACACTTTTGTTACGCGT
TTTTGTCATGGCTTTGGTCCCGCTTTGTTACAGAATGCTTTTAATAAGCGGGGTTACCGGTTTGGTTAGC
GAGAAGAGCCAGTAAAAGACGCAGTGACGGCAATGTCTGATGCAATATGGACAATTGGTTTCTTCTCTGA
ATGGCGGGAGTATGAAAAGTATGGCTGAAGCGCAAAATGATCCCCTGCTGCCGGGATACTCGTTTAATGC
CCATCTGGTGGCGGGTTTAACGCCGATTGAGGCCAACGGTTATCTCGATTTTTTTATCGACCGACCGCTG
GGAATGAAAGGTTATATTCTCAATCTCACCATTCGCGGTCAGGGGGTGGTGAAAAATCAGGGACGAGAAT
TTGTTTGCCGACCGGGTGATATTTTGCTGTTCCCGCCAGGAGAGATTCATCACTACGGTCGTCATCCGGA
GGCTCGCGAATGGTATCACCAGTGGGTTTACTTTCGTCCGCGCGCCTACTGGCATGAATGGCTTAACTGG
CCGTCAATATTTGCCAATACGGGGTTCTTTCGCCCGGATGAAGCGCACCAGCCGCATTTCAGCGACCTGT
TTGGGCAAATCATTAACGCCGGGCAAGGGGAAGGGCGCTATTCGGAGCTGCTGGCGATAAATCTGCTTGA
GCAATTGTTACTGCGGCGCATGGAAGCGATTAACGAGTCGCTCCATCCACCGATGGATAATCGGGTACGC
GAGGCTTGTCAGTACATCAGCGATCACCTGGCAGACAGCAATTTTGATATCGCCAGCGTCGCACAGCATG
TTTGCTTGTCGCCGTCGCGTCTGTCACATCTTTTCCGCCAGCAGTTAGGGATTAGCGTCTTAAGCTGGCG
CGAGGACCAACGTATCAGCCAGGCGAAGCTGCTTTTGAGCACCACCCGGATGCCTATCGCCACCGTCGGT
CGCAATGTTGGTTTTGACGATCAACTCTATTTCTCGCGGGTATTTAAAAAATGCACCGGGGCCAGCCCGA
GCGAGTTCCGTGCCGGTTGTGAAGAAAAAGTGAATGATGTAGCCGTCAAGTTGTCATAATTGGTAACGAA
TCAGACAATTGACGGCTTGACGGAGTAGCATAGGGTTTGCAGAATCCCTGCTTCGTCCATTTGACAGGCA
CATTATGCATGCCGCTTCGCCTTCGCGCGCGAATTGATCTGCTGCCTCGCGCGTTTCGGTGATGACGGTG
AAAACCTCTGACACATGCAGCTCCTGTTCAGCTACTGACGGGGTGGTGCGTAACGGCAAAAGCACCGCCG
GACATCAGCGCTAGCGGAGTGTATACTGGCTTACTATGTTGGCACTGATGAGGGTGTCAGTGAAGTGCTT
CATGTGGCAGGAGAAAAAAGGCTGCACCGGTGCGTCAGCAGAATATGTGATACAGGATATATTCCGCTTC
CTCGCTCACTGACTCGCTACGCTCGGTCGTTCGACTGCGGCGAGCGGAAATGGCTTACGAACGGGGCGGA
GATTTCCTGGAAGATGCCAGGAAGATACTTAACAGGGAAGTGAGAGGGCCGCGGCAAAGCCGTTTTTCCA
TAGGCTCCGCCCCCCTGACAAGCATCACGAAATCTGACGCTCAAATCAGTGGTGGCGAAACCCGACAGGA
CTATAAAGATACCAGGCGTTTCCCCCTGGCGGCTCCCTCGTGCGCTCTCCTGTTCCTGCCTTTCGGTTTA
CCGGTGTCATTCCGCTGTTATGGCCGCGTTTGTCTCATTCCACGCCTGACACTCAGTTCCGGGTAGGCAG
TTCGCTCCAAGCTGGACTGTATGCACGAACCCCCCGTTCAGTCCGACCGCTGCGCCTTATCCGGTAACTA
TCGTCTTGAGTCCAACCCGGAAAGACATGCAAAAGCACCACTGGCAGCAGCCACTGGTAATTGATTTAGA
GGAGTTAGTCTTGAAGTCATGCGCCGGTTAAGGCTAAACTGAAAGGACAAGTTTTGGTGGCTGCGCTCCT
CCAAGCCAGTTACCTCGGTTCAAAGAGTTGGTAGCTCAGAGAACCTTCGAAAAACCGCCCTGCAAGGCGG
TTTTTTCGTTTTCAGAGCAAGAGATTACGCGCAGACCAAAACGATCTCAAGAAGATCATCTTATTAATCA
GATAAAATATTTCTAGATTTCAGTGCAATTTATCTCTTCAAATGTAGCACCTGAAGTCAGCCCCATACGA
TATAAGTTGTAATTCTCATGTTTGACAGCTTATCATCGATAAGCTTTAATGCGGTAGTTTATCACAGTTA
AATTGCTAACGCAGTCAGGCACCGTGTATGAAATCTAACAATGCGCTCATCGTCATCCTCGGCACCGTCA
CCCTGGATGCTGTAGGCATAGGCTTGGTTATGCCGGTACTGCCGGGCCTCTTGCGGGATCTGGCGAAAGG
GGGATGTGCTGCAAGGCGATTAAGTTGGGTAACGCCATGCAAAAAAGCCTGCTCGTTGAGCAGGCTTTTC
GAATTTGGCGGAAACCCCGGGAATCTAACCCGGCTGAACGGATTTAGAGTCCATTCGATCTACATGATCA
GGTTTCCAATGCGGGGCGCATCTTACTGCGCAGATACGCCCTCGTCAATCCCTTAATAGCAAAATGCCTT
TTGATCGGCGAGAAAGTCAGCAGGCCGCTTAGTTAGCCAGGGTGGTTTTTCTTTTCACCAGCGAGACGGG
CAACAGAACGCCATGAGCGGCCTCATTTCTTATTATGAGTTACAACAGTCCGCACCGCTGCCGGTAGCTC
CTTCCTGTGGGCGCGGGCCATAGATCTCAGCGGTGGCAGCAGCCTAGGTTACAGGTTGGTAGAAATCCCG
TTATAGTAAGACTCGGACCTTGCAGCTCTCTTGATATTTTTAAAGTCGTGTTTAACCTTTAGAAGGCGTT
CGAGCCCGAAACCTGCCCCTATCCAGGGTTTATCAATACCCCATTCCCGGTCAAGCGGTATGGGTCCGAC
TACTGCAGAGGAAAGTTCCAGGTCTCCGTGCATTACATCAAGGGTATCCCCATAGACCATGCAGGAATCG
CCTACGATCTTGAAATCAATTCCCAGGTGGTTCAGGAAGTCCGTAATTATGCTTTCAAGATTTTCCCGTG
TGCATCCCGATCCCATCTGGCAGAAGTTCAGCATGGTAAACTCTTCGAGGTGTTCTTTGCCGTCGGACTC
TTTTCTGTAGCATGGGCCTATTTCAAAAATTTTTATTGGATCAGGCAGGGCCCTGTCAAGCTTGCGCAGG
TAGTTGTAAAGGTTTGGAGCAAGCATGGGTCTCAGGCAGAAGTTCTTGTCAACCCTGAAGATCTGTTTTG
AAAGTTCGGTATCATTATCAATGCCCATCCTTTCGATATACTCAAGAGGGATCAGGATCGGGGATTTTAT
TTCCAGAAAACCCCTGTCCACAAAGAACCTGGTAATTTCACGCTCGAGTTTCCCCAGATAATTCTCCCTT
TCTTCCGCGTAGATCTGCTGCAGGTCTTTTTTTCTGCGAGAGAGCAATTCGGACTCAAGCTCCCTGAAAG
GCTTGCCGGAATTCAGGGAAATCTCATCTTTTGGGTTTAACAGGACTTCAAGCCTGTCAGTCTGGCTCTT
CGTAAGTGCGGGGGCACTTGCAGAGGTCGGAACCGGAGAGTTCGGGGTAGATTTCGCCGGAGACGGAACA
GAACGAGAGGTGTCGGTAGACGCTTTCGCAGAAACCGGATTTTCCAGCGGTTTCGGCGCACGAGAAACAG
ATTTCGGCATCGCTTTTTTCACTTTCGGCGCAGAAACAACTTTAACTTTAACAGAGGTTTTGCCTTCGGT
AGAACGGGTCAGGAAGTTGTTGATATCTTCGTCAGAAACACGACAACGTTTGCAGGTTTTACGGTATTTA
TGATGACGGAATGCACGTGCGGTACGACAAGAACGAGAGTTGTTCACAACCAGATGGTCACCACACGCCA
TTTCGATGTAGATTTTAGAACGAGAAACCTCATAGTGCTTGATCTTGTGCAGCGTGCCGGTACGGGACAT
CCACAGACCGGTCGCAGAGATCAGAACATCCAGCGGCTTCTTATCCATACTAGTTACCCTCTAGATTGAG
TTAATCTCCATGTAGCGTTACAAGTATTACACAAAGTTTTTTATGTTGAGAATATTTTTTTGATGGGAAG
GCACTTATTTTTGATCGTTCGCTCAAAGAAGCATCGAACGCTGGGTTGCGGCCGCCCGGGTCGAATTTGC
TTTCGAATTTCTGCCATTCATCCGCTTATTATCACTTATTCAGGCGTAGCAACCAGGCGTTTAAGGGCAC
Features (pLannotate 1.2.2; 22 found; start..end, strand, type, name):
     21..167     -  CDS            CmR (fragment): chloramphenicol acetyltransferase; cat; confers resistance to chloramphenicol
    266..925     -  CDS            CmR: chloramphenicol acetyltransferase; cat; confers resistance to chloramphenicol
    926..1028    -  promoter       cat promoter: promoter of the E. coli cat gene encoding chloramphenicol acetyltransferase
   1103..1124    -  promoter       AmpR promoter (fragment): bla
   1143..1170    -  terminator     rrnB T2 terminator: transcription terminator T2 from the E. coli rrnB gene
   1262..1348    -  terminator     rrnB T1 terminator: Escherichia coli rrnB; transcription terminator T1 from the E. coli rrnB gene
   1350..1465    -  ncRNA          5S rRNA: Accession: RF00001 - 5S ribosomal RNA
   1595..1612    -  CDS            capTEV™ (fragment): composite tag for in vivo biotinylation, TEV protease cleavage, and 6xHis tagging
   1619..2332    -  CDS            Superfolder GFP: Superfolder GFP is a basic (constitutively fluorescent) green fluorescent protein published in 2005, derived from Aequorea victoria. It is reported to be a very rapidly-maturing weak dimer.
   2370..2654    -  promoter       araBAD promoter: araBAD; promoter of the L-arabinose operon of E. coli; the araC regulatory gene is transcribed in the opposite direction (Guzman et al., 1995)
   2681..3559    +  CDS            araC: L-arabinose regulatory protein; araC
   3681..3721    +  CDS            rop (fragment): Rop protein, which maintains plasmids at low copy number; rop
   3731..3793    +  mobile_element IS1 (fragment): prokaryotic transposable element IS1
   3912..3967    -  rep_origin     RSF ori (fragment): Plasmids containing the RSF 1030 origin of replication can be propagated in E. coli cells that contain additional plasmids with compatible origins.
   4055..4600    -  rep_origin     p15A ori: Plasmids containing the medium-copy-number p15A origin of replication can be propagated in E. coli cells that contain a second plasmid with the ColE1 origin.
   4712..4740    +  promoter       tet promoter: E. coli promoter for tetracycline efflux protein gene
   4788..4889    +  CDS            TcR (fragment): tetracycline efflux protein; tet; confers resistance to tetracycline
   4890..4937    -  CDS            lacZα (fragment): LacZα fragment of β-galactosidase; lacZ fragment
   4978..5046    -  ncRNA          tRNA: Accession: RF00005 - tRNA
   5146..5186    -  CDS            lacI (fragment): lac repressor; lacI; The lac repressor binds to the lac operator to inhibit transcription in E. coli. This inhibition can be relieved by adding lactose or isopropyl-β-D-thiogalactopyranoside (IPTG).
   5277..5294    -  CDS            SET1 (fragment): solubility-enhancement tag derived from T7 phage gene 10B
   5302..6558    -  CDS            pylS: PYLS_METBA - Experimental evidence at protein level: Swiss-Prot protein existence level 1. Catalyzes the attachment of pyrrolysine to tRNA(Pyl). Pyrrolysine is a lysine derivative encoded by the termination codon UAG. From Methanosarcina barkeri.
