[The description below was written by a language model from this plasmid's Addgene catalogue record and pLannotate feature annotations shown in this document.]
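Description:
pJH643 is a 6,790-nt bacterial expression plasmid for E. coli that acts as a fluorescent reporter of pyrrolysine production. It was built by Gibson assembly on a p15A-origin backbone and is selected with chloramphenicol through a cat promoter–driven chloramphenicol acetyltransferase gene. The catalogue lists it as high copy, although the p15A origin is generally annotated as medium copy. This origin is compatible with ColE1-type plasmids, which lets pJH643 coexist with a second plasmid. The many short annotated fragments (CmR, TcR, lacZα, lacI, rop, IS1, RSF ori, AmpR promoter) appear to be backbone remnants or partial matches rather than functional parts.

The payload has three modules. The first is a superfolder GFP gene under the arabinose-inducible araBAD promoter, with divergently transcribed araC supplying regulation and the rrnB T1/T2 terminators downstream. This sfGFP carries three amber (TAG) stop codons at positions N39, N135 and Y151, and a short match to a His-tag-containing composite tag is annotated immediately after the coding sequence. The second module is pylS, the pyrrolysyl-tRNA synthetase, which the annotation matches to the Methanosarcina barkeri protein and which the catalogue states is expressed from the lpp promoter. The third is pylT, the cognate amber-suppressor tRNA, which the catalogue places under the proK promoter and which probably corresponds to the annotated tRNA feature.

Full-length fluorescent GFP forms only when all three UAG codons are suppressed, and that requires pyrrolysine to charge the tRNA. Fluorescence after arabinose induction therefore reports how much pyrrolysine the cell makes. According to the record, the plasmid is used to assess pylBCD biosynthetic pathway variants carried in a separate pBAD-backbone construct, as part of work on directed evolution of pyrrolysine biosynthesis.
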