Addgene plasmid #172168: pJH643
Purpose: Reporter plasmid for pylBCD variant in pBAD backbone
Depositing lab: Matthew Bennett. Depositing organization: Rice University. Publication: Improved pyrrolysine biosynthesis through phage assisted non-continuous directed evolution of the complete pathway. Ho JML, Miller CA, Smith KA, Mattia JR, Bennett MR. Nat Commun. 2021 Jun 24;12(1):3914. doi: 10.1038/s41467-021-24183-9. PubMed 34168131.
Backbone
  Vector backbone: p15A
  Vector type: Bacterial Expression
Growth in bacteria
  Bacterial resistance: Chloramphenicol, 25 μg/mL
  Growth temperature: 37°C
  Growth strain: NEB Stable
  Copy number: High Copy
Gene/Insert
  Gene/Insert name: Para sfGFP.3TAG; Plpp pylS; PproK pylT; AraC; Cam
  Species: Synthetic
  Mutation: sfGFP(N39*, N135*, Y151*)
  Cloning method: Gibson Cloning
Terms and licenses: Academic/Nonprofit Terms; Industry Terms: Not Available to Industry
How to cite: pJH643 was a gift from Matthew Bennett (Addgene plasmid # 172168 ; http://n2t.net/addgene:172168 ; RRID:Addgene_172168)
